>Addgene plasmid #70200 | pBEST-p15A-J23113-deGFP-T500 (124p) | depositor full sequence | sequence record 125458 | pBEST-p15A-J23113-deGFP-T500 (124p) sequence 3273 bps
AATAATTTTGTTTAACTTTAAGAAGGAGATATACCATGGAGCTTTTCACTGGCGTTGTTCCCATCCTGGT
CGAGCTGGACGGCGACGTAAACGGCCACAAGTTCAGCGTGTCCGGCGAGGGCGAGGGCGATGCCACCTAC
GGCAAGCTGACCCTGAAGTTCATCTGCACCACCGGCAAGCTGCCCGTGCCCTGGCCCACCCTCGTGACCA
CCCTGACCTACGGCGTGCAGTGCTTCAGCCGCTACCCCGACCACATGAAGCAGCACGACTTCTTCAAGTC
CGCCATGCCCGAAGGCTACGTCCAGGAGCGCACCATCTTCTTCAAGGACGACGGCAACTACAAGACCCGC
GCCGAGGTGAAGTTCGAGGGCGACACCCTGGTGAACCGCATCGAGCTGAAGGGCATCGACTTCAAGGAGG
ACGGCAACATCCTGGGGCACAAGCTGGAGTACAACTACAACAGCCACAACGTCTATATCATGGCCGACAA
GCAGAAGAACGGCATCAAGGTGAACTTCAAGATCCGCCACAACATCGAGGACGGCAGCGTGCAGCTCGCC
GACCACTACCAGCAGAACACCCCCATCGGCGACGGCCCCGTGCTGCTGCCCGACAACCACTACCTGAGCA
CCCAGTCCGCCCTGAGCAAAGACCCCAACGAGAAGCGCGATCACATGGTCCTGCTGGAGTTCGTGACCGC
CGCCGGGATCTAACTCGAGCAAAGCCCGCCGAAAGGCGGGCTTTTCTGTGTCGACCGATGCCCTTGAGAG
CCTTCAACCCAGTCAGCTCCTTCCGGTGGGCGCGGGGCATGACTATCGTCGCCGCACTTATGACTGTCTT
CTTTATCATGCAACTCGTAGGACAGGTGCCGGCATGATAAGCTGTCAAACATGAGAATTACAACTTATAT
CGTATGGGGCTGACTTCAGGTGCTACATTTGAAGAGATAAATTGCACTGAAATCTAGAAATATTTTATCT
GATTAATAAGATGATCTTCTTGAGATCGTTTTGGTCTGCGCGTAATCTCTTGCTCTGAAAACGAAAAAAC
CGCCTTGCAGGGCGGTTTTTCGAAGGTTCTCTGAGCTACCAACTCTTTGAACCGAGGTAACTGGCTTGGA
GGAGCGCAGTCACCAAAACTTGTCCTTTCAGTTTAGCCTTAACCGGCGCATGACTTCAAGACTAACTCCT
CTAAATCAATTACCAGTGGCTGCTGCCAGTGGTGCTTTTGCATGTCTTTCCGGGTTGGACTCAAGACGAT
AGTTACCGGATAAGGCGCAGCGGTCGGACTGAACGGGGGGTTCGTGCATACAGTCCAGCTTGGAGCGAAC
TGCCTACCCGGAACTGAGTGTCAGGCGTGGAATGAGACAAACGCGGCCATAACAGCGGAATGACACCGGT
AAACCGAAAGGCAGGAACAGGAGAGCGCACGAGGGAGCCGCCAGGGGAAACGCCTGGTATCTTTATAGTC
CTGTCGGGTTTCGCCACCACTGATTTGAGCGTCAGATTTCGTGATGCTTGTCAGGGGGGCGGAGCCTATG
GAAAAACGGCTTTGCCGCGGCCCTCTCACTTCCCTGTTAAGTATCTTCCTGGCATCTTCCAGGAAATCTC
CGCCCCGTTCGTAAGCCATTTCCGCTCGCCGCAGTCGAACGACCGAGCGTAGCGAGTCAGTGAGCGAGGA
AGCGGAATATATCCTGTATCACATATTCTGCTGACGCACCGGTGCAGCCTTTTTTCTCCTGCCACATGAA
GCACTTCACTGACACCCTCATCAGTGCCAACATAGTAAGCCAGTATACACTCCGCTAGGGTCATGAGATT
ATCAAAAAGGATCTTCACCTAGATCCTTTTAAATTAAAAATGAAGTTTTAAATCAATCTAAAGTATATAT
GAGTAAACTTGGTCTGACAGTTACCAATGCTTAATCAGTGAGGCACCTATCTCAGCGATCTGTCTATTTC
GTTCATCCATAGTTGCCTGACTCCCCGTCGTGTAGATAACTACGATACGGGAGGGCTTACCATCTGGCCC
CAGTGCTGCAATGATACCGCGAGACCCACGCTCACCGGCTCCAGATTTATCAGCAATAAACCAGCCAGCC
GGAAGGGCCGAGCGCAGAAGTGGTCCTGCAACTTTATCCGCCTCCATCCAGTCTATTAATTGTTGCCGGG
AAGCTAGAGTAAGTAGTTCGCCAGTTAATAGTTTGCGCAACGTTGTTGCCATTGCTACAGGCATCGTGGT
GTCACGCTCGTCGTTTGGTATGGCTTCATTCAGCTCCGGTTCCCAACGATCAAGGCGAGTTACATGATCC
CCCATGTTGTGCAAAAAAGCGGTTAGCTCCTTCGGTCCTCCGATCGTTGTCAGAAGTAAGTTGGCCGCAG
TGTTATCACTCATGGTTATGGCAGCACTGCATAATTCTCTTACTGTCATGCCATCCGTAAGATGCTTTTC
TGTGACTGGTGAGTACTCAACCAAGTCATTCTGAGAATAGTGTATGCGGCGACCGAGTTGCTCTTGCCCG
GCGTCAATACGGGATAATACCGCGCCACATAGCAGAACTTTAAAAGTGCTCATCATTGGAAAACGTTCTT
CGGGGCGAAAACTCTCAAGGATCTTACCGCTGTTGAGATCCAGTTCGATGTAACCCACTCGTGCACCCAA
CTGATCTTCAGCATCTTTTACTTTCACCAGCGTTTCTGGGTGAGCAAAAACAGGAAGGCAAAATGCCGCA
AAAAAGGGAATAAGGGCGACACGGAAATGTTGAATACTCATACTCTTCCTTTTTCAATATTATTGAAGCA
TTTATCAGGGTTATTGTCTCATGAGCGGATACATATTTGAATGTATTTAGAAAAATAAACAAATAGGGGT
TCCGCGCACATTTCCCCGAAAAGTGCCACCTGACGTCTAAGAAACCATTATTATCATGACATTAACCTAT
AAAAATAGGCGTATCACGAGGCCCTTTCGTCTTCAAGAATTCTGGCGAATCCTCTGACCAGCCAGAAAAC
GACCTTTCTGTGGTGAAACCGGATGCTGCAATTCAGAGCGGCAGCAAGTGGGGGACAGCAGAAGACCTGA
CCGCCGCAGAGTGGATGTTTGACATGGTGAAGACTATCGCACCATCAGCCAGAAAACCGAATTTTGCTGG
GTGGGCTAACGATATCCGCCTGATGCGTGAACGTGACGGACGTAACCACCGCGACATGTGTGTGCTGTTC
CGCTGGGCATGCCTGATGGCTAGCTCAGTCCTAGGGATTATGCTAGCGCTAGC
Features (pLannotate 1.2.2; 10 found; start..end, strand, type, name):
      7..29      +  RBS            RBS: efficient ribosome binding site from bacteriophage T7 gene 10 (Olins and Rangwala, 1989)
     39..710     +  CDS            (3-F)Tyr-EGFP: (3-F)Tyr-EGFP is a basic (constitutively fluorescent) green fluorescent protein published in 2004, derived from Aequorea victoria.
    750..874     +  CDS            TcR (fragment): tetracycline efflux protein; tet; confers resistance to tetracycline
   1000..1544    +  rep_origin     p15A ori: Plasmids containing the medium-copy-number p15A origin of replication can be propagated in E. coli cells that contain a second plasmid with the ColE1 origin.
   1632..1687    +  rep_origin     RSF ori (fragment): Plasmids containing the RSF 1030 origin of replication can be propagated in E. coli cells that contain additional plasmids with compatible origins.
   1786..1807    -  misc_feature   bom (fragment): basis of mobility region from pBR322
   1911..2771    -  CDS            AmpR: β-lactamase; bla; confers resistance to ampicillin, carbenicillin, and related antibiotics
   2772..2876    -  promoter       AmpR promoter: bla
   2978..3232    +  CDS            O (fragment): VRPO_LAMBD - Protein inferred from homology: Swiss-Prot protein existence level 3. Necessary for the bidirectional replication of DNA. It interacts with the ori (origin of replication) region of the genome during the initiation of replication. From Escherichia phage lambda (Bacteriophage lambda).
   3239..3255    +  promoter       J23119(SpeI) promoter (fragment): bacterial promoter (Registry of Standard Biological Parts BBa J23119) modified to end with an SpeI site
