[The description below was written by a language model from this plasmid's Addgene catalogue record and pLannotate feature annotations shown in this document.]
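Description:
pBEST-p15A-J23113-deGFP-T500 (124p) is a small (about 3.3 kb) bacterial expression plasmid built on the pBEST backbone and deposited as one member of a promoter panel for characterising parts in an E. coli-based TX-TL cell-free expression system. It replicates in E. coli from a p15A origin, which is normally considered medium copy and is compatible with ColE1-type plasmids, although the catalogue entry lists the plasmid as high copy. Selection is by ampicillin through a β-lactamase gene driven by its own bla promoter. The annotation also picks up short fragments of an RSF origin, the pBR322 bom region, a tetracycline resistance gene and the lambda O protein. These appear to be backbone remnants or partial matches rather than functional elements.

The payload is a single reporter cassette. As the name indicates, the promoter is J23113, a member of the Anderson constitutive promoter series. The automated annotation detects only a short partial match to the related J23119 promoter just upstream of the cassette, which is consistent with a family variant at that position. The promoter is followed by a strong ribosome binding site derived from bacteriophage T7 gene 10 and then by the deGFP coding sequence, an EGFP-derived green fluorescent reporter that the annotation software labels as a close EGFP variant. The name also specifies a T500 transcriptional terminator downstream, which the feature table does not annotate. The record warns that the strong untranslated region can select for mutations caused by overexpression. Comparing fluorescence from this construct with that of sibling plasmids carrying other promoters allows relative promoter strength to be measured, supporting rapid prototyping of synthetic gene circuits.
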