Addgene plasmid #70200: pBEST-p15A-J23113-deGFP-T500 (124p)
Purpose: Promoter panel
Depositing lab: Richard Murray. Depositing organization: California Institute of Technology. Publication: Linear DNA for rapid prototyping of synthetic biological circuits in an Escherichia coli based TX-TL cell-free system. Sun ZZ, Yeung E, Hayes CA, Noireaux V, Murray RM. ACS Synth Biol. 2014 Jun 20;3(6):387-97. doi: 10.1021/sb400131a. Epub 2013 Dec 4. PubMed 24303785.
Backbone
  Vector backbone: pBEST
Growth in bacteria
  Bacterial resistance: Ampicillin, 100 μg/mL
  Growth temperature: 37°C
  Growth strain: DH5alpha
  Growth instructions: Strong UTR -> be careful for overexpression mutations
  Copy number: High Copy
Gene/Insert
  Gene/Insert name: deGFP
Terms and licenses: Academic/Nonprofit Terms; Industry Terms: Not Available to Industry
How to cite: pBEST-p15A-J23113-deGFP-T500 (124p) was a gift from Richard Murray (Addgene plasmid # 70200 ; http://n2t.net/addgene:70200 ; RRID:Addgene_70200)
