>Addgene plasmid #70200 | pBEST-p15A-J23113-deGFP-T500 (124p) | addgene partial sequence | sequence record 136883 | p15A-F 5'-gattacgcgcagaccaaaac-3'
AATATTTCTAGATTTCAGTGCAATTTATCTCTTCAAATGTAGCACCTGAAGTCAGCCCCATACGATATAA
GTTGCAATTCTCATGTTTGACAGCTTATCATGCCGGCACCTGTCCTACGAGTTGCATGATAAAGAAGACA
GTCATAAGTGCGGCGACGATAGTCATGCCCCGCGCCCACCGGAAGGAGCTGACTGGGTTGAAGGCTCTCA
AGGGCATCGGTCGACACAGAAAAGCCCGCCTTTCGGCGGGCTTTGCTCGAGTTAGATCCCGGCGGCGGTC
ACGAACTCCAGCAGGACCATGTGATCGCGCTTCTCGTTGGGGTCTTTGCTCAGGGCGGACTGGGTGCTCA
GGTAGTGGTTGTCGGGCAGCAGCACGGGGCCGTCGCCGATGGGGGTGTTCTGCTGGTAGTGGTCGGCGAG
CTGCACGCTGCCGTCCTCGATGTTGTGGCGGATCTTGAAGTTCACCTTGATGCCGTTCTTCTGCTTGTCG
GCCATGATATAGACGTTGTGGCTGTTGTAGTTGTACTCCAGCTTGTGCCCCAGGATGTTGCCGTCCTCCT
TGAAGTCGATGCCCTTCAGCTCGATGCGGTTCACCAGGGTGTCGCCCTCGAACTTCACCTCGGCGCGGGT
CTTGTAGTTGCCGTCGTCCTTGAAGAAGATGGTGCGCTCCTGGACGTAGCCTTCGGGCATGGCGGACTTG
AAGAAGTCGTGCTGCTTCATGTGGTCGGGGTAGCGGCTGAAGCACTGCACGCCGTAGGTCAGGGTGGTCA
CGAGGGTGGGCCAGGGCACGGGCAGCTTGCCGGTGGTGCAGATGAACTTCAGGGTCAGCTT
