>Addgene plasmid #70200 | pBEST-p15A-J23113-deGFP-T500 (124p) | addgene partial sequence | sequence record 136884 | pBRforEco 5'-AATAGGCGTATCACGAGGC-3'
AACGACCTTTCTGTGGTGAAACCGGATGCTGCAATTCAGAGCGCCAGCAAGTGGGGGACAGCAGAAGACC
TGACCGCCGCAGAGTGGATGTTTGACATGGTGAAGACTATCGCACCATCAGCCAGAAAACCGAATTTTGC
TGGGTGGGCTAACGATATCCGCCTGATGCGTGAACGTGACGGACGTAACCACCGCGACATGTGTGTGCTG
TTCCGCTGGGCATGCCTGATGGCTAGCTCAGTCCTAGGGATTATGCTAGCGCTAGCAATAATTTTGTTTA
ACTTTAAGAAGGAGATATACCATGGAGCTTTTCACTGGCGTTGTTCCCATCCTGGTCGAGCTGGACGGCG
ACGTAAACGGCCACAAGTTCAGCGTGTCCGGCGAGGGCGAGGGCGATGCCACCTACGGCAAGCTGACCCT
GAAGTTCATCTGCACCACCGGCAAGCTGCCCGTGCCCTGGCCCACCCTCGTGACCACCCTGACCTACGGC
GTGCAGTGCTTCAGCCGCTACCCCGACCACATGAAGCAGCACGACTTCTTCAAGTCCGCCATGCCCGAAG
GCTACGTCCAGGAGCGCACCATCTTCTTCAAGGACGACGGCAACTACAAGACCCGCGCCGAGGTGAAGTT
CGAGGGCGACACCCTGGTGAACCGCATCGAGCTGAAGGGCATCGACTTCAAGGAGGACGGCAACATCCTG
GGGCACAAGCTGGAGTACAACTACAACAGCCACAACGTCTATATCATGGCCGACAAGCAGAAGAACGGCA
TCAAGGTGAACTTCAAGATCCGCCACAACATCGAGGACGGCAGCGTGCAGCTCGCCGACCACTACCAGCA
GAACACC
